Addgene plasmid #157013: pD649-HAsp-IGSF10(Trunc3)-Fc(DAPA)-AviTag-6xHis
Purpose: Mammalian expression of cell-surface protein partial extracellular domain fused to Fc(DAPA)-Avi-6xHis. Protein is secreted from cells.
Depositing lab: Chris Garcia. Depositing organization: Stanford University. Publication: A Human IgSF Cell-Surface Interactome Reveals a Complex Network of Protein-Protein Interactions. Wojtowicz WM, Vielmetter J, Fernandes RA, Siepe DH, Eastman CL, Chisholm GB, Cox S, Klock H, Anderson PW, Rue SM, Miller JJ, Glaser SM, Bragstad ML, Vance J, Lam AW, Lesley SA, Zinn K, Garcia KC. Cell. 2020 Aug 20;182(4):1027-1043.e17. doi: 10.1016/j.cell.2020.07.025. PubMed 32822567.
Backbone
  Vector backbone: pD649
  Backbone size w/o insert (bp): 6106
  Vector type: Mammalian Expression
Growth in bacteria
  Bacterial resistance: Ampicillin, 100 μg/mL
  Growth temperature: 37°C
  Growth strain: DH5alpha
  Copy number: High Copy
Gene/Insert
  Gene/Insert name: IGSF10 (alt name: IGS10)
  Species: H. sapiens (human)
  Insert size (bp): 2928
  Mutation: Fc region of human IgG contains D265A and P329A mutations (DAPA)
  Entrez Gene: IGSF10 (a.k.a. CMF608)
  Promoter: CMV/SP6
  Tag / fusion protein: Fc(DAPA)-AviTag-6xHis (C terminal on backbone)
  Cloning method: Restriction Enzyme; 5′ cloning site GCGGCCGC (not destroyed); 3′ cloning site GGCGCGCC (not destroyed)
  Sequencing primers: 5′ ATTTAGGTGACACTATAG; 3′ CACGTACCAGTTGAACTTCACC
Resource information
  A portion of this plasmid was derived from a plasmid made by: synthesis by ThermoFisher
Terms and licenses: Academic/Nonprofit Terms; Industry Terms: Not Available to Industry
Depositor comments: Some plasmids in this collection may have an IS4-like element ISVsa5 family transposase upstream of the CMV promoter.
How to cite: pD649-HAsp-IGSF10(Trunc3)-Fc(DAPA)-AviTag-6xHis was a gift from Chris Garcia (Addgene plasmid # 157013 ; http://n2t.net/addgene:157013 ; RRID:Addgene_157013)
