[The description below was written by a language model from this plasmid's Addgene catalogue record and pLannotate feature annotations shown in this document.]
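Description:
pD649-HAsp-IGSF10(Trunc3)-Fc(DAPA)-AviTag-6xHis is a mammalian expression plasmid of about 9 kb, built on the pD649 backbone, that produces a secreted, Fc-fused portion of the human IGSF10 (CMF608) extracellular domain. It is maintained in E. coli at high copy through a ColE1/pUC-type origin and selected with ampicillin via a full-length β-lactamase gene. The feature table also shows an SV40 early promoter/EM7 promoter cassette driving a puromycin N-acetyltransferase coding sequence, followed by an SV40 poly(A) signal. This cassette would allow puromycin selection in mammalian cells, although the record does not state that it is used this way. The short KanR, lacZα, ble and f1 ori matches are only fragments and appear to be backbone remnants.

Expression is driven by the CMV enhancer and immediate-early promoter, followed by a partial CMV intron A and an SP6 promoter, which also serves as a sequencing primer site. The open reading frame starts with a signal peptide, named "HAsp" in the construct name and annotated as a partial match to an immunoglobulin heavy-chain signal sequence, which directs the protein into the secretory pathway. Next comes the IGSF10 "Trunc3" segment, a partial ectodomain of roughly 2.9 kb cloned between preserved NotI and AscI sites. It is fused to a human IgG1 Fc carrying D265A and P329A (DAPA), substitutions generally used to blunt Fc effector interactions. According to the catalogue entry, an AviTag for site-specific biotinylation and a 6xHis tag for affinity purification follow the Fc, though the annotation did not pick them up. A bGH poly(A) signal ends the transcript.

The plasmid belongs to a collection made to map human IgSF cell-surface protein–protein interactions using secreted recombinant ectodomains. The depositor notes that some plasmids in the collection may carry an IS4-like transposase insertion upstream of the CMV promoter.
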