Features (pLannotate 1.2.2; 21 found; start..end, strand, type, name):
    119..143     -  CDS            KanR (fragment): aminoglycoside phosphotransferase; aph(3')-Ia; confers resistance to kanamycin
    254..842     +  rep_origin     ori: high-copy-number ColE1/pMB1/pBR322/pUC origin of replication
   1067..1084    +  terminator     rrnB T2 terminator (fragment): transcription terminator T2 from the E. coli rrnB gene
   1109..1128    -  CDS            lacZα (fragment): LacZα fragment of β-galactosidase; lacZ fragment
   1584..1600    +  protein_bind   lac operator: The lac repressor binds to the lac operator to inhibit transcription in E. coli. This inhibition can be relieved by adding lactose or isopropyl-β-D-thiogalactopyranoside (IPTG). lac repressor encoded by lacI
   1843..2146    +  enhancer       CMV enhancer: human cytomegalovirus immediate early enhancer
   2147..2350    +  promoter       CMV promoter: human cytomegalovirus (CMV) immediate early promoter
   2486..2529    +  intron         CMV intron (fragment): modified intron A from human cytomegalovirus
   2581..2599    +  promoter       SP6 promoter: promoter for bacteriophage SP6 RNA polymerase
   2603..2640    +  CDS            IgH signal sequence (fragment): signal sequence from the mouse immunoglobulin heavy chain variable region
   2716..5676    +  CDS            IGSF10 (fragment): IGS10_HUMAN - Also known as CMF608. Experimental evidence at protein level: Swiss-Prot protein existence level 1. Involved in the control of early migration of neurons expressing gonadotropin-releasing hormone (GNRH neurons) (By similarity). May be involved in the maintenance of osteochondroprogenitor cells pool (By similarity). From Homo sapiens (Human).
   5692..6369    +  CDS            IGHG1 (fragment): IGHG1_HUMAN - Experimental evidence at protein level: Swiss-Prot protein existence level 1. Constant region of immunoglobulin heavy chains. Immunoglobulins, also known as antibodies, are membrane-bound or secreted glycoproteins produced by B lymphocytes. In the recognition phase of humoral immunity, the membrane-bound immunoglobulins serve as receptors which, upon binding of a specific antigen, trigger the clonal expansion and differentiation of B lymphocytes into immunoglobulins- secreting plasma cells. Secreted immunoglobulins mediate the effector phase of humoral immunity, which results in
   6584..6695    +  polyA_signal   bGH poly(A) signal: bovine growth hormone polyadenylation signal
   6696..6804    +  rep_origin     f1 ori (fragment): f1 bacteriophage origin of replication; arrow indicates direction of (+) strand synthesis
   6818..7147    +  promoter       SV40 promoter: SV40 enhancer and early promoter
   7195..7242    +  promoter       EM7 promoter: synthetic bacterial promoter&nbsp
   7261..7860    +  CDS            PuroR (fragment): puromycin N-acetyltransferase; pac from Streptomyces; confers resistance to puromycin
   7870..7995    +  CDS            ble (fragment): BLE_KLEPN - Experimental evidence at protein level: Swiss-Prot protein existence level 1. Binding protein with a strong affinity to the bleomycin family of antibiotics. Binds to CL990; an antimitotic-antibiotic compound. From Klebsiella pneumoniae.
   7990..8111    +  polyA_signal   SV40 poly(A) signal: SV40 polyadenylation signal
   8164..9024    -  CDS            AmpR: β-lactamase; bla; confers resistance to ampicillin, carbenicillin, and related antibiotics
   9027..89      -  promoter       AmpR promoter (fragment) (across the origin): bla
>Addgene plasmid #157013 | pD649-HAsp-IGSF10(Trunc3)-Fc(DAPA)-AviTag-6xHis | depositor full sequence | sequence record 303135 | Full Sequence
TTTCAATATTATTGAAGCATTTATCAGGGTTATTGTCTCATGAGCGGATACATATTTGAATGTATTTAGA
AAAATAAACAAATAGGGGTCAGTGTTACAACCAATTAACCAATTCTGAACATTATCGCGAGCCCATTTAT
ACCTGAATATGGCTCATAACACCCCTTGCTCATGACCAAAATCCCTTAACGTGAGTTACGCGCGCGTCGT
TCCACTGAGCGTCAGACCCCGTAGAAAAGATCAAAGGATCTTCTTGAGATCCTTTTTTTCTGCGCGTAAT
CTGCTGCTTGCAAACAAAAAAACCACCGCTACCAGCGGTGGTTTGTTTGCCGGATCAAGAGCTACCAACT
CTTTTTCCGAAGGTAACTGGCTTCAGCAGAGCGCAGATACCAAATACTGTTCTTCTAGTGTAGCCGTAGT
TAGCCCACCACTTCAAGAACTCTGTAGCACCGCCTACATACCTCGCTCTGCTAATCCTGTTACCAGTGGC
TGCTGCCAGTGGCGATAAGTCGTGTCTTACCGGGTTGGACTCAAGACGATAGTTACCGGATAAGGCGCAG
CGGTCGGGCTGAACGGGGGGTTCGTGCACACAGCCCAGCTTGGAGCGAACGACCTACACCGAACTGAGAT
ACCTACAGCGTGAGCTATGAGAAAGCGCCACGCTTCCCGAAGGGAGAAAGGCGGACAGGTATCCGGTAAG
CGGCAGGGTCGGAACAGGAGAGCGCACGAGGGAGCTTCCAGGGGGAAACGCCTGGTATCTTTATAGTCCT
GTCGGGTTTCGCCACCTCTGACTTGAGCGTCGATTTTTGTGATGCTCGTCAGGGGGGCGGAGCCTATGGA
AAAACGCCAGCAACGCGGCCTTTTTACGGTTCCTGGCCTTTTGCTGGCCTTTTGCTCACATGTTCTTTCC
TGCGTTATCCCCTGATTCTGTGGATAACCGTATTACCGCCTTTGAGTGAGCTGATACCGCTCGCCGCAGC
CGAACGACCGAGCGCAGCGAGTCAGTGAGCGAGGAAGCGGAAGGCGAGAGTAGGGAACTGCCAGGCATCA
AACTAAGCAGAAGGCCCCTGACGGATGGCCTTTTTGCGTTTCTACAAACTCTTTCTGTGTTGTAAAACGA
CGGCCAGTCTTAAGCTCGGGCCCCCTGGGCGGTTCTGATAACGAGTAATCGTTAATCCGCAAATAACGTA
AAAACCCGCTTCGGCGGGTTTTTTTATGGGGGGAGTTTAGGGAAAGAGCATTTGTCAGAATATTTAAGGG
CGCCTGTCACTTTGCTTGATATATGAGAATTATTTAACCTTATAAATGAGAAAAAAGCAACGCACTTTAA
ATAAGATACGTTGCTTTTTCGATTGATGAACACCTATAATTAAACTATTCATCTATTATTTATGATTTTT
TGTATATACAATATTTCTAGTTTGTTAAAGAGAATTAAGAAAATAAATCTCGAAAATAATAAAGGGAAAA
TCAGTTTTTGATATCAAAATTATACATGTCAACGATAATACAAAATATAATACAAACTATAAGATGTTAT
CAGTATTTATTATCATTTAGAATAAATTTTGTGTCGCCCTTAATTGTGAGCGGATAACAATTACGAGCTT
CATGCACAGTGGCGTTGACTCAATATTGGCCATTAGCCATATTATTCATTGGTTATATAGCATAAATCAA
TATTGGCTATTGGCCATTGCATACGTTGTATCTATATCATAATATGTACATTTATATTGGCTCATGTCCA
ATATGACCGCCATGTTGGCATTGATTATTGACTAGTTATTAATAGTAATCAATTACGGGGTCATTAGTTC
ATAGCCCATATATGGAGTTCCGCGTTACATAACTTACGGTAAATGGCCCGCCTGGCTGACCGCCCAACGA
CCCCCGCCCATTGACGTCAATAATGACGTATGTTCCCATAGTAACGCCAATAGGGACTTTCCATTGACGT
CAATGGGTGGAGTATTTACGGTAAACTGCCCACTTGGCAGTACATCAAGTGTATCATATGCCAAGTACGC
CCCCTATTGACGTCAATGACGGTAAATGGCCCGCCTGGCATTATGCCCAGTACATGACCTTATGGGACTT
TCCTACTTGGCAGTACATCTACGTATTAGTCATCGCTATTACCATGGTGATGCGGTTTTGGCAGTACATC
AATGGGCGTGGATAGCGGTTTGACTCACGGGGATTTCCAAGTCTCCACCCCATTGACGTCAATGGGAGTT
TGTTTTGGCACCAAAATCAACGGGACTTTCCAAAATGTCGTAACAACTCCGCCCCATTGACGCAAATGGG
CGGTAGGCGTGTACGGTGGGAGGTCTATATAAGCAGAGCTCGTTTAGTGAACCGTCAGATCGCCTGGAGA
CGCCATCCACGCTGTTTTGACCTCCATAGAAGACACCGGGACCGATCCAGCCTCCGCGGCCGGGAACGGT
GCATTGGAACGCGGATTCCCCGTGCCAAGAGTGACGTAAGTACCGCCTATAGAGTCTATAGGCCCACCCC
CTTGGCTTCGTTAGAACGCGGCTACAATTAATACATAACCTTATGTATCATACACATACGATTTAGGTGA
CACTATAGAATAACATCCACTTTGCCTTTCTCTCCACAGGTGTCCACTCCCAGGTCCAACTGCACCTCGG
TTCTATCGAAAACGCGCCTGCTAGCGCCACCATGAAGACCATCATTGCCCTGAGCTACATCTTCTGCCTG
GTGTTCGCTGCGGCCGCCCCTAGAATCGTTGGAGGAAAGGCCGCCAGCTTCACAATCCCTGCCAATAGCG
ACGCCTTTCTGCCTTGCGAAGCCGTGGGAAATCCTCTGCCTACCATCCACTGGACAAGAGTGCCTAGCGG
CCTGGACCTGAGCAAGAGAAAGCAGAACAGCAGAGTCCAGGTGCTGCCCAATGGCACCCTGAGCATCCAG
AGAGTGGAAATCCAGGACAGAGGCCAGTACCTGTGCAGCGCCAGCAATCTGTTTGGCACCGATCATCTGC
ACGTGACCCTGAGCGTGGTGTCTTACCCTCCTAGAATCCTGGAACGGCGGACCAAAGAAATCACCGTGCA
CAGCGGCTCCACCGTGGAACTGAAATGTAGAGCCGAGGGCAGACCCTCTCCTACCGTGACATGGATTCTG
GCCAATCAGACCGTGGTGTCCGAGTCTAGTCAGGGCAGTAGACAGGCCGTGGTTACCGTGGATGGAACCC
TGGTGCTGCACAACCTGTCCATCTACGACCGGGGCTTCTATAAGTGCGTGGCCTCTAATCCTGGCGGACA
GGATAGCCTGCTGGTCAAGATCCAAGTGATCGCCGCTCCTCCTGTGATTCTGGAACAGCGGAGACAAGTG
ATTGTCGGCACATGGGGCGAGAGCCTGAAACTGCCTTGTACAGCCAAGGGCACACCCCAGCCATCTGTGT
ACTGGGTGCTGTCTGATGGCACCGAAGTGAAGCCCCTGCAGTTTACCAACAGCAAGCTGTTCCTGTTCAG
CAACGGCACCCTGTACATCAGAAACCTGGCCAGCAGCGACAGAGGCACCTACGAGTGTATCGCCACAAGC
AGCACAGGCAGCGAGAGAAGAGTGGTCATGCTGACCATGGAAGAGAGAGTGACAAGCCCCAGAATCGAGG
CCGCCTCTCAGAAACGGACAGAAGTGAACTTCGGCGACAAGCTGCTGCTGAACTGTAGCGCCACAGGCGA
GCCTAAGCCTCAGATTATGTGGCGGCTGCCAAGCAAAGCCGTGGTGGATCAGCAGCATAGAGTCGGCAGC
TGGATTCACGTGTACCCTAATGGCAGCCTGTTCATCGGCAGCGTGACAGAGAAGGATAGCGGCGTGTACC
TGTGTGTGGCCAGAAACAAGATGGGCGACGACCTGATCCTGATGCATGTGTCCCTGAGACTGAAGCCCGC
CAAGATCGATCACAAGCAGTACTTCAGAAAGCAGGTCCTGCACGGCAAGGACTTCCAGGTGGACTGTAAA
GCCTCTGGCAGCCCCGTGCCTGAGATTTCTTGGAGCCTGCCAGACGGCACCATGATCAACAATGCCATGC
AGGCCGACGACAGCGGCCACAGAACAAGAAGATACACCCTGTTTAACAACGGGACCCTCTACTTCAACAA
AGTGGGCGTCGCCGAGGAAGGCGACTACACCTGTTATGCCCAGAACACCCTGGGCAAAGACGAGATGAAG
GTCCACCTGACCGTGATCACCGCCGCTCCAAGGATCAGACAGAGCAACAAGACCAACAAGCGGATCAAGG
CCGGCGATACAGCCGTGCTGGATTGCGAAGTGACAGGCGACCCCAAGCCAAAGATTTTCTGGCTGCTGCC
CAGCAACGACATGATCAGCTTCAGCATCGACCGGTACACCTTCCACGCCAACGGCAGCCTGACCATTAAC
AAAGTGAAGCTGCTGGACTCCGGCGAGTACGTGTGCGTCGCAAGAAATCCTAGCGGCGACGACACCAAGA
TGTACAAGCTGGATGTGGTGTCCAAGCCTCCTCTGATCAACGGCCTGTACACCAACCGGACCGTGATTAA
GGCCACAGCAGTGCGGCACAGCAAGAAGCACTTTGACTGCAGAGCCGAAGGGACCCCATCTCCTGAAGTG
ATGTGGATTATGCCCGACAACATCTTCCTGACAGCCCCTTACTACGGCAGCCGGATCACAGTGCACAAGA
ACGGCACACTGGAAATCCGGAACGTGCGGCTGAGCGACAGCGCCGATTTCATTTGTGTGGCCCGGAATGA
AGGCGGCGAGTCTGTGCTGGTTGTTCAGCTGGAAGTGCTGGAAATGCTGCGGAGGCCCACCTTCAGAAAC
CCCTTCAATGAGAAGATCGTGGCTCAGCTGGGCAAGAGCACAGCCCTGAATTGCTCTGTGGACGGCAACC
CTCCACCTGAGATCATCTGGATTCTGCCTAACGGCACCAGGTTCAGCAATGGCCCTCAGAGCTACCAGTA
TCTGATCGCCTCCAACGGCTCCTTCATCATCAGCAAGACCACCAGAGAGGACGCCGGCAAGTATAGATGC
GCCGCTAGAAACAAAGTCGGCTACATCGAGAAGCTGGTCATCCTGGAAATCGGGCAGAAACCCGTGATCC
TGACATACGCCCCTGGCACAGTGAAGGGCATTTCTGGCGAAAGCCTGAGCCTGCACTGTGTGTCCGATGG
CATCCCCAAGCCTAACATCAAGTGGACCATGCCAAGCGGCTACGTGGTGGACAGACCCCAGATCAATGGC
AAGTACATCCTGCACGACAACGGCACTCTGGTCATCAAAGAGGCCACCGCCTACGACAGGGGCAACTATA
TCTGCAAGGCCCAGAACTCCGTGGGACACACCCTGATTACCGTGCCTGTGATGATCGTGGCCTATCCTCC
TCGGATCACCAACAGACCTCCACGGTCTATCGTGACCAGAACCGGCGCTGCCTTTCAGCTGCATTGTGTG
GCTCTGGGAGTGCCTAAGCCAGAGATCACCTGGGAGATGCCTGATCACAGCCTGCTGAGCACCGCCAGCA
AAGAGAGAACACACGGCTCTGAGCAGCTGCATCTGCAGGGCACCCTGGTTATCCAGAATCCTCAGACCAG
CGACTCCGGCATCTACAAATGCACCGCCAAGAATCCTCTGGGCAGCGATTACGCCGCCACCTACATTCAA
GTGATTGGCGCGCCGGGCGGCGACAAGACCCACACCTGCCCCCCCTGCCCAGCTCCAGAACTGCTGGGAG
GGCCTTCCGTGTTCCTGTTCCCCCCCAAGCCCAAGGACACCCTGATGATCAGCAGGACCCCCGAGGTGAC
CTGCGTGGTGGTGGCCGTGTCCCACGAGGACCCAGAGGTGAAGTTCAACTGGTACGTGGACGGCGTGGAG
GTGCACAACGCCAAGACCAAGCCCAGAGAGGAGCAGTACAACAGCACCTACAGGGTGGTGTCCGTGCTGA
CCGTGCTGCACCAGGACTGGCTGAACGGCAAAGAATACAAGTGCAAAGTCTCCAACAAGGCCCTGGCTGC
CCCAATCGAAAAGACAATCAGCAAGGCCAAGGGCCAGCCACGGGAGCCCCAGGTGTACACCCTGCCCCCC
AGCCGGGAGGAGATGACCAAGAACCAGGTGTCCCTGACCTGTCTGGTGAAGGGCTTCTACCCCAGCGATA
TCGCCGTGGAGTGGGAGAGCAACGGCCAGCCCGAGAACAACTACAAGACCACCCCCCCAGTGCTGGACAG
CGACGGCAGCTTCTTCCTGTACAGCAAGCTGACCGTGGACAAGTCCAGGTGGCAGCAGGGCAACGTGTTC
AGCTGCAGCGTGATGCACGAGGCCCTGCACAACCACTACACCCAGAAGTCCCTGAGCCTGAGCCCCGGCG
GCAGCGGTCTTAATGATATTTTCGAGGCTCAGAAGATTGAGTGGCATGAACACCACCACCATCACCACTA
AGGCCGGCCTGTAGTCACTGGCACAACGCGTTACCCGGTAAGCCAATCGGGTATACACGGTCGTCATACT
GCAGACAGGGTTCTTCTACTTTGCAAGATAGTCTTGAGTAGTAAAATAAATAGATAGAGAAAATCAGCCT
CGACTGTGCCTTCTAGTTGCCAGCCATCTGTTGTTTGCCCCTCCCCCGTGCCTTCCTTGACCCTGGAAGG
TGCCACTCCCACTGTCCTTTCCTAATAAAATGAGGAAATTGCATCACAACACTCAACCCTATCTCGGTCT
ATTCTTTTGATTTATAAGGGATTTTGCCGATTTCGGCCTATTGGTTAAAAAATGAGCTGATTTAACAAAA
ATTTAACGCGAATTAATTCTGTGGAATGTGTGTCAGTTAGGGTGTGGAAAGTCCCCAGGCTCCCCAGCAG
GCAGAAGTATGCAAAGCATGCATCTCAATTAGTCAGCAACCAGGTGTGGAAAGTCCCCAGGCTCCCCAGC
AGGCAGAAGTATGCAAAGCATGCATCTCAATTAGTCAGCAACCATAGTCCCGCCCCTAACTCCGCCCATC
CCGCCCCTAACTCCGCCCAGTTCCGCCCATTCTCCGCCCCATGGCTGACTAATTTTTTTTATTTATGCAG
AGGCCGAGGCCGCCTCTGCCTCTGAGCTATTCCAGAAGTAGTGAGGAGGCTTTTTTGGAGGCCTAGGCTT
TTGCAAAAAGCTCCCGGGAGCTTGTATATCCATTTTCGGATCTGATCAGCACGTGTTGACAATTAATCAT
CGGCATAGTATATCGGCATAGTATAATACGACAAGGTGAGGAACTAAACCATGACCGAGTACAAGCCCAC
GGTGCGCCTCGCCACCCGCGACGACGTCCCCAGGGCCGTACGCACCCTCGCCGCCGCGTTCGCCGACTAC
CCCGCCACGCGCCACACCGTCGATCCGGACCGCCACATCGAGCGGGTCACCGAGCTGCAAGAACTCTTCC
TCACGCGCGTCGGGCTCGACATCGGCAAGGTGTGGGTCGCGGACGACGGCGCCGCGGTGGCGGTCTGGAC
CACGCCGGAGAGCGTCGAAGCGGGGGCGGTGTTCGCCGAGATCGGCCCGCGCATGGCCGAGTTGAGCGGT
TCCCGGCTGGCCGCGCAGCAACAGATGGAAGGCCTCCTGGCGCCGCACCGGCCCAAGGAGCCCGCGTGGT
TCCTGGCCACCGTCGGCGTCTCGCCCGACCACCAGGGCAAGGGTCTGGGCAGCGCCGTCGTGCTCCCCGG
AGTGGAGGCGGCCGAGCGCGCCGGGGTGCCCGCCTTCCTGGAGACATCCGCGCCCCGCAACCTCCCCTTC
TACGAGCGGCTCGGCTTCACCGTCACCGCCGACGTCGAGGTGCCCGAAGGACCGCGCACCTGGTGCATGA
CCCGCAAGCCCGGTGCCTGACACGTGCTACGAGATTTCGATTCCACCGCCGCCTTCTATGAAAGGTTGGG
CTTCGGAATCGTTTTCCGGGACGCCGGCTGGATGATCCTCCAGCGCGGGGATCTCATGCTGGAGTTCTTC
GCCCACCCCAACTTGTTTATTGCAGCTTATAATGGTTACAAATAAAGCAATAGCATCACAAATTTCACAA
ATAAAGCATTTTTTTCACTGCATTCTAGTTGTGGTTTGTCCAAACTCATCAATGTATCTTATCATGTCTG
TATACCGTCGACCTCTAGCTAGAGCTTGGCGTAATCATGGTCATTACCAATGCTTAATCAGTGAGGCACC
TATCTCAGCGATCTGTCTATTTCGTTCATCCATAGTTGCCTGACTCCCCGTCGTGTAGATAACTACGATA
CGGGAGGGCTTACCATCTGGCCCCAGCGCTGCGATGATACCGCGAGAACCACGCTCACCGGCTCCGGATT
TATCAGCAATAAACCAGCCAGCCGGAAGGGCCGAGCGCAGAAGTGGTCCTGCAACTTTATCCGCCTCCAT
CCAGTCTATTAATTGTTGCCGGGAAGCTAGAGTAAGTAGTTCGCCAGTTAATAGTTTGCGCAACGTTGTT
GCCATCGCTACAGGCATCGTGGTGTCACGCTCGTCGTTTGGTATGGCTTCATTCAGCTCCGGTTCCCAAC
GATCAAGGCGAGTTACATGATCCCCCATGTTGTGCAAAAAAGCGGTTAGCTCCTTCGGTCCTCCGATCGT
TGTCAGAAGTAAGTTGGCCGCAGTGTTATCACTCATGGTTATGGCAGCACTGCATAATTCTCTTACTGTC
ATGCCATCCGTAAGATGCTTTTCTGTGACTGGTGAGTACTCAACCAAGTCATTCTGAGAATAGTGTATGC
GGCGACCGAGTTGCTCTTGCCCGGCGTCAATACGGGATAATACCGCGCCACATAGCAGAACTTTAAAAGT
GCTCATCATTGGAAAACGTTCTTCGGGGCGAAAACTCTCAAGGATCTTACCGCTGTTGAGATCCAGTTCG
ATGTAACCCACTCGTGCACCCAACTGATCTTCAGCATCTTTTACTTTCACCAGCGTTTCTGGGTGAGCAA
AAACAGGAAGGCAAAATGCCGCAAAAAAGGGAATAAGGGCGACACGGAAATGTTGAATACTCATATTCTT
CCTT
