>Addgene plasmid #157013 | pD649-HAsp-IGSF10(Trunc3)-Fc(DAPA)-AviTag-6xHis | depositor partial sequence | sequence record 303136 | insert (extracellular domain truncation)
CCTAGAATCGTTGGAGGAAAGGCCGCCAGCTTCACAATCCCTGCCAATAGCGACGCCTTTCTGCCTTGCG
AAGCCGTGGGAAATCCTCTGCCTACCATCCACTGGACAAGAGTGCCTAGCGGCCTGGACCTGAGCAAGAG
AAAGCAGAACAGCAGAGTCCAGGTGCTGCCCAATGGCACCCTGAGCATCCAGAGAGTGGAAATCCAGGAC
AGAGGCCAGTACCTGTGCAGCGCCAGCAATCTGTTTGGCACCGATCATCTGCACGTGACCCTGAGCGTGG
TGTCTTACCCTCCTAGAATCCTGGAACGGCGGACCAAAGAAATCACCGTGCACAGCGGCTCCACCGTGGA
ACTGAAATGTAGAGCCGAGGGCAGACCCTCTCCTACCGTGACATGGATTCTGGCCAATCAGACCGTGGTG
TCCGAGTCTAGTCAGGGCAGTAGACAGGCCGTGGTTACCGTGGATGGAACCCTGGTGCTGCACAACCTGT
CCATCTACGACCGGGGCTTCTATAAGTGCGTGGCCTCTAATCCTGGCGGACAGGATAGCCTGCTGGTCAA
GATCCAAGTGATCGCCGCTCCTCCTGTGATTCTGGAACAGCGGAGACAAGTGATTGTCGGCACATGGGGC
GAGAGCCTGAAACTGCCTTGTACAGCCAAGGGCACACCCCAGCCATCTGTGTACTGGGTGCTGTCTGATG
GCACCGAAGTGAAGCCCCTGCAGTTTACCAACAGCAAGCTGTTCCTGTTCAGCAACGGCACCCTGTACAT
CAGAAACCTGGCCAGCAGCGACAGAGGCACCTACGAGTGTATCGCCACAAGCAGCACAGGCAGCGAGAGA
AGAGTGGTCATGCTGACCATGGAAGAGAGAGTGACAAGCCCCAGAATCGAGGCCGCCTCTCAGAAACGGA
CAGAAGTGAACTTCGGCGACAAGCTGCTGCTGAACTGTAGCGCCACAGGCGAGCCTAAGCCTCAGATTAT
GTGGCGGCTGCCAAGCAAAGCCGTGGTGGATCAGCAGCATAGAGTCGGCAGCTGGATTCACGTGTACCCT
AATGGCAGCCTGTTCATCGGCAGCGTGACAGAGAAGGATAGCGGCGTGTACCTGTGTGTGGCCAGAAACA
AGATGGGCGACGACCTGATCCTGATGCATGTGTCCCTGAGACTGAAGCCCGCCAAGATCGATCACAAGCA
GTACTTCAGAAAGCAGGTCCTGCACGGCAAGGACTTCCAGGTGGACTGTAAAGCCTCTGGCAGCCCCGTG
CCTGAGATTTCTTGGAGCCTGCCAGACGGCACCATGATCAACAATGCCATGCAGGCCGACGACAGCGGCC
ACAGAACAAGAAGATACACCCTGTTTAACAACGGGACCCTCTACTTCAACAAAGTGGGCGTCGCCGAGGA
AGGCGACTACACCTGTTATGCCCAGAACACCCTGGGCAAAGACGAGATGAAGGTCCACCTGACCGTGATC
ACCGCCGCTCCAAGGATCAGACAGAGCAACAAGACCAACAAGCGGATCAAGGCCGGCGATACAGCCGTGC
TGGATTGCGAAGTGACAGGCGACCCCAAGCCAAAGATTTTCTGGCTGCTGCCCAGCAACGACATGATCAG
CTTCAGCATCGACCGGTACACCTTCCACGCCAACGGCAGCCTGACCATTAACAAAGTGAAGCTGCTGGAC
TCCGGCGAGTACGTGTGCGTCGCAAGAAATCCTAGCGGCGACGACACCAAGATGTACAAGCTGGATGTGG
TGTCCAAGCCTCCTCTGATCAACGGCCTGTACACCAACCGGACCGTGATTAAGGCCACAGCAGTGCGGCA
CAGCAAGAAGCACTTTGACTGCAGAGCCGAAGGGACCCCATCTCCTGAAGTGATGTGGATTATGCCCGAC
AACATCTTCCTGACAGCCCCTTACTACGGCAGCCGGATCACAGTGCACAAGAACGGCACACTGGAAATCC
GGAACGTGCGGCTGAGCGACAGCGCCGATTTCATTTGTGTGGCCCGGAATGAAGGCGGCGAGTCTGTGCT
GGTTGTTCAGCTGGAAGTGCTGGAAATGCTGCGGAGGCCCACCTTCAGAAACCCCTTCAATGAGAAGATC
GTGGCTCAGCTGGGCAAGAGCACAGCCCTGAATTGCTCTGTGGACGGCAACCCTCCACCTGAGATCATCT
GGATTCTGCCTAACGGCACCAGGTTCAGCAATGGCCCTCAGAGCTACCAGTATCTGATCGCCTCCAACGG
CTCCTTCATCATCAGCAAGACCACCAGAGAGGACGCCGGCAAGTATAGATGCGCCGCTAGAAACAAAGTC
GGCTACATCGAGAAGCTGGTCATCCTGGAAATCGGGCAGAAACCCGTGATCCTGACATACGCCCCTGGCA
CAGTGAAGGGCATTTCTGGCGAAAGCCTGAGCCTGCACTGTGTGTCCGATGGCATCCCCAAGCCTAACAT
CAAGTGGACCATGCCAAGCGGCTACGTGGTGGACAGACCCCAGATCAATGGCAAGTACATCCTGCACGAC
AACGGCACTCTGGTCATCAAAGAGGCCACCGCCTACGACAGGGGCAACTATATCTGCAAGGCCCAGAACT
CCGTGGGACACACCCTGATTACCGTGCCTGTGATGATCGTGGCCTATCCTCCTCGGATCACCAACAGACC
TCCACGGTCTATCGTGACCAGAACCGGCGCTGCCTTTCAGCTGCATTGTGTGGCTCTGGGAGTGCCTAAG
CCAGAGATCACCTGGGAGATGCCTGATCACAGCCTGCTGAGCACCGCCAGCAAAGAGAGAACACACGGCT
CTGAGCAGCTGCATCTGCAGGGCACCCTGGTTATCCAGAATCCTCAGACCAGCGACTCCGGCATCTACAA
ATGCACCGCCAAGAATCCTCTGGGCAGCGATTACGCCGCCACCTACATTCAAGTGATT
